Addgene plasmid #117448: g4s pD47
Purpose: Expression of Cyth1
Depositing lab: Richard Kahn.
Backbone
  Vector backbone: pcDNA-DEST47
  Vector type: Mammalian Expression
Growth in bacteria
  Bacterial resistance: Ampicillin, 100 μg/mL
  Growth temperature: 37°C
  Growth strain: DH5alpha
  Copy number: High Copy
Gene/Insert
  Gene/Insert name: Cyth1
  Species: H. sapiens (human)
  Insert size (bp): 1194
  Entrez Gene: CYTH1 (a.k.a. B2-1, CYTOHESIN-1, D17S811E, PSCD1, SEC7)
  Tag / fusion protein: GFP (C terminal on insert)
  Cloning method: Gateway Cloning
Terms and licenses: Academic/Nonprofit Terms; Industry Terms: Not Available to Industry
How to cite: g4s pD47 was a gift from Richard Kahn (Addgene plasmid # 117448 ; http://n2t.net/addgene:117448 ; RRID:Addgene_117448)
