[The description below was written by a language model from this plasmid's Addgene catalogue record and pLannotate feature annotations shown in this document.]
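Description:
g4s pD47 is a mammalian expression plasmid of about 7.3 kb, built on the Gateway destination vector pcDNA-DEST47, that expresses human CYTH1 (cytohesin-1) with a C-terminal GFP fusion. It is propagated in E. coli through a high-copy ColE1/pUC-type origin and selected with ampicillin via the β-lactamase gene. An f1 origin is also present, which in principle permits single-stranded DNA production. For selection in mammalian cells the backbone carries a neomycin phosphotransferase gene driven by the SV40 enhancer/early promoter and terminated by an SV40 polyadenylation signal.

The expression cassette begins with the human cytomegalovirus immediate-early enhancer and promoter, followed by a T7 promoter that could support in vitro transcription. The 1,194 bp CYTH1 coding sequence sits between attB1 and attB2 sites, the scars left by Gateway recombination of an entry clone into the destination vector. Immediately downstream of attB2 lies the Cycle 3 GFP coding sequence, a mammalian codon-optimised variant, consistent with the recorded C-terminal GFP tag joined to the insert through the attB2-encoded linker. The bovine growth hormone polyadenylation signal ends the transcript. Several short annotations (a truncated HIV-1 LTR fragment, ble and lacI fragments, lac promoter/operator elements, a bom fragment) appear to be backbone remnants or partial matches rather than functional parts of the design.

CYTH1 is a guanine-nucleotide exchange factor that activates ARF1, ARF5 and ARF6 and takes part in membrane trafficking. The stated purpose is simply expression of Cyth1. The GFP fusion would allow the protein to be visualised or its expression monitored in transfected cells, although the record does not describe specific applications or explain the "g4s" part of the name.
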