Features (pLannotate 1.2.2; 23 found; start..end, strand, type, name):
    144..523     +  enhancer       CMV enhancer: human cytomegalovirus immediate early enhancer
    524..727     +  promoter       CMV promoter: human cytomegalovirus (CMV) immediate early promoter
    723..756     +  LTR            5' LTR (truncated) (fragment): truncated 5' long terminal repeat (LTR) from HIV-1
    772..790     +  promoter       T7 promoter: promoter for bacteriophage T7 RNA polymerase
    823..847     +  protein_bind   attB1: mutant version of attB; recombination site for the Gateway® BP reaction BP Clonase™
    865..2058    +  CDS            CYTH1: CYH1_HUMAN - Also known as D17S811E, PSCD1. Experimental evidence at protein level: Swiss-Prot protein existence level 1. Promotes guanine-nucleotide exchange on ARF1, ARF5 and ARF6. Promotes the activation of ARF factors through replacement of GDP with GTP. Plays an important role in membrane trafficking, during junctional remodeling and epithelial polarization, through regulation of ARF6 activity. From Homo sapiens (Human).
   2060..2084    -  protein_bind   attB2: mutant version of attB; recombination site for the Gateway® BP reaction BP Clonase™
   2095..2814    +  CDS            Cycle 3 GFP: Cycle 3 GFP (Crameri et al., 1996) mammalian codon-optimized
   2842..3066    +  polyA_signal   bGH poly(A) signal: bovine growth hormone polyadenylation signal
   3070..3091    +  promoter       SV40 promoter (fragment): SV40 enhancer and early promoter
   3112..3540    +  rep_origin     f1 ori (sequence partly withheld): f1 bacteriophage origin of replication; arrow indicates direction of (+) strand synthesis
   3554..3883    +  promoter       SV40 promoter: SV40 enhancer and early promoter
   3950..4741    +  CDS            neo: KKA2_KLEPN - Also known as kan, nptII. Experimental evidence at protein level: Swiss-Prot protein existence level 1. Resistance to kanamycin, neomycin, paromomycin, ribostamycin, butirosin and gentamicin B. From Klebsiella pneumoniae.
   4767..4925    +  CDS            ble (fragment): BLE_KLEPN - Experimental evidence at protein level: Swiss-Prot protein existence level 1. Binding protein with a strong affinity to the bleomycin family of antibiotics. Binds to CL990; an antimitotic-antibiotic compound. From Klebsiella pneumoniae.
   4920..5041    +  polyA_signal   SV40 poly(A) signal: SV40 polyadenylation signal
   5114..5130    -  protein_bind   lac operator: The lac repressor binds to the lac operator to inhibit transcription in E. coli. This inhibition can be relieved by adding lactose or isopropyl-β-D-thiogalactopyranoside (IPTG). lac repressor encoded by lacI
   5138..5168    -  promoter       lac promoter: promoter for the E. coli lac operon
   5183..5204    -  protein_bind   CAP binding site: CAP binding activates transcription in the presence of cAMP. E. coli catabolite activator protein
   5217..5309    -  CDS            lacI (fragment): lac repressor; lacI; The lac repressor binds to the lac operator to inhibit transcription in E. coli. This inhibition can be relieved by adding lactose or isopropyl-β-D-thiogalactopyranoside (IPTG).
   5492..6080    -  rep_origin     ori: high-copy-number ColE1/pMB1/pBR322/pUC origin of replication
   6251..7111    -  CDS            AmpR: β-lactamase; bla; confers resistance to ampicillin, carbenicillin, and related antibiotics
   7112..7216    -  promoter       AmpR promoter: bla
   7275..7327    -  misc_feature   bom (fragment): basis of mobility region from pBR322
>Addgene plasmid #117448 | g4s pD47 | addgene full sequence | sequence record 226802 | Addgene NGS Result
TTGTGTGTTGGAGGTCGCTGAGTAGTGCGCGAGCAAAATTTAAGCTACAACAAGGCAAGGCTTGACCGAC
AATTGCATGAAGAATCTGCTTAGGGTTAGGCGTTTTGCGCTGCTTCGCGATGTACGGGCCAGATATACGC
GTTGACATTGATTATTGACTAGTTATTAATAGTAATCAATTACGGGGTCATTAGTTCATAGCCCATATAT
GGAGTTCCGCGTTACATAACTTACGGTAAATGGCCCGCCTGGCTGACCGCCCAACGACCCCCGCCCATTG
ACGTCAATAATGACGTATGTTCCCATAGTAACGCCAATAGGGACTTTCCATTGACGTCAATGGGTGGAGT
ATTTACGGTAAACTGCCCACTTGGCAGTACATCAAGTGTATCATATGCCAAGTACGCCCCCTATTGACGT
CAATGACGGTAAATGGCCCGCCTGGCATTATGCCCAGTACATGACCTTATGGGACTTTCCTACTTGGCAG
TACATCTACGTATTAGTCATCGCTATTACCATGGTGATGCGGTTTTGGCAGTACATCAATGGGCGTGGAT
AGCGGTTTGACTCACGGGGATTTCCAAGTCTCCACCCCATTGACGTCAATGGGAGTTTGTTTTGGCACCA
AAATCAACGGGACTTTCCAAAATGTCGTAACAACTCCGCCCCATTGACGCAAATGGGCGGTAGGCGTGTA
CGGTGGGAGGTCTATATAAGCAGAGCTCTCTGGCTAACTAGAGAACCCACTGCTTACTGGCTTATCGAAA
TTAATACGACTCACTATAGGGAGACCCAAGCTGGCTAGTTAAGCTTGATCAAACAAGTTTGTACAAAAAA
GCAGGCTTAGAAGGAGATAGAACCATGGAGGAGGACGACAGCTACGTTCCCAGTGACCTGACAGCAGAGG
AGCGTCAAGAACTGGAGAACATCCGACGGAGAAAACAGGAGCTGCTGGCTGACATTCAGAGGCTGAAGGA
TGAGATAGCAGAAGTAGCTAATGAAATTGAAAACCTGGGATCCACAGAGGAAAGGAAAAACATGCAGAGG
AACAAACAGGTAGCCATGGGCAGGAAAAAATTTAATATGGACCCTAAAAAGGGGATCCAGTTCTTAATAG
AGAACGACCTCCTGAAGAACACTTGTGAAGACATTGCCCAGTTCTTATATAAAGGCGAAGGGCTCAACAA
GACAGCCATCGGCGACTACCTAGGGGAGAGAGATGAGTTTAATATCCAGGTTCTTCATGCATTTGTGGAG
CTGCATGAGTTCACTGATCTTAATCTCGTCCAGGCACTACGGCAGTTCCTGTGGAGCTTCCGGCTACCCG
GAGAGGCCCAGAAGATCGACCGGATGATGGAGGCGTTTGCCCAGCGATATTGTCAGTGCAATAATGGCGT
GTTCCAGTCCACGGATACTTGTTACGTCCTCTCCTTTGCCATCATCATGTTGAACACCAGTCTGCACAAC
CCCAATGTCAAAGATAAGCCCACTGTGGAGAGGTTCATTGCCATGAACCGAGGCATCAATGATGGGGGAG
ACCTGCCGGAGGAGCTCCTCCGGAATCTCTATGAGAGCATAAAAAATGAACCCTTTAAAATCCCAGAAGA
CGACGGGAATGACCTCACTCACACTTTCTTCAATCCAGACCGAGAAGGCTGGCTATTGAAACTCGGAGGT
GGCAGGGTAAAGACTTGGAAGAGACGCTGGTTCATTCTGACTGACAACTGCCTTTACTACTTTGAGTATA
CCACGGATAAGGAGCCCCGTGGAATCATCCCTTTAGAGAATCTGAGTATCCGGGAAGTGGAGGACTCCAA
AAAACCAAACTGCTTTGAGCTTTATATCCCCGACAATAAAGACCAAGTTATCAAGGCCTGCAAGACCGAG
GCTGACGGGCGGGTGGTGGAGGGGAACCACACTGTTTACCGGATCTCAGCTCCGACGCCCGAGGAGAAGG
AGGAGTGGATTAAGTGCATTAAAGCAGCCATCAGCAGGGACCCTTTCTACGAAATGCTCGCAGCACGGAA
AAAGAAGGTCTCCTCCACGAAGCGACACGACCCAGCTTTCTTGTACAAAGTGGTTCGATCTAGAATGGCT
AGCAAAGGAGAAGAACTTTTCACTGGAGTTGTCCCAATTCTTGTTGAATTAGATGGTGATGTTAATGGGC
ACAAATTTTCTGTCAGTGGAGAGGGTGAAGGTGATGCTACATACGGAAAGCTTACCCTTAAATTTATTTG
CACTACTGGAAAACTACCTGTTCCATGGCCAACACTTGTCACTACTTTCTCTTATGGTGTTCAATGCTTT
TCCCGTTATCCGGATCATATGAAACGGCATGACTTTTTCAAGAGTGCCATGCCCGAAGGTTATGTACAGG
AACGCACTATATCTTTCAAAGATGACGGGAACTACAAGACGCGTGCTGAAGTCAAGTTTGAAGGTGATAC
CCTTGTTAATCGTATCGAGTTAAAAGGTATTGATTTTAAAGAAGATGGAAACATTCTCGGACACAAACTC
GAGTACAACTATAACTCACACAATGTATACATCACGGCAGACAAACAAAAGAATGGAATCAAAGCTAACT
TCAAAATTCGCCACAACATTGAAGATGGATCCGTTCAACTAGCAGACCATTATCAACAAAATACTCCAAT
TGGCGATGGCCCTGTCCTTTTACCAGACAACCATTACCTGTCGACACAATCTGCCCTTTCGAAAGATCCC
AACGAAAAGCGTGACCACATGGTCCTTCTTGAGTTTGTAACTGCTGCTGGGATTACACATGGCATGGATG
AGCTCTACAAATAATGAATTAAACCCGCTGATCAGCCTCGACTGTGCCTTCTAGTTGCCAGCCATCTGTT
GTTTGCCCCTCCCCCGTGCCTTCCTTGACCCTGGAAGGTGCCACTCCCACTGTCCTTTCCTAATAAAATG
AGGAAATTGCATCGCATTGTCTGAGTAGGTGTCATTCTATTCTGGGGGGTGGGGTGGGGCAGGACAGCAA
GGGGGAGGATTGGGAAGACAATAGCAGGCATGCTGGGGATGCGGTGGGCTCTATGGCTTCTGAGGCGGAA
AGAACCAGCTGGGGCTCTAGGGGGTATCCCC
[124 nt withheld, positions 3112-3235]
C
[91 nt withheld, positions 3237-3327]
A
[49 nt withheld, positions 3329-3377]
CCTTTGACGTTGGAGTCCACGTTCTTT
[37 nt withheld, positions 3405-3441]
ACCCTATCTCGGTCTATTCTTTTGATTTATAAGGGATTTTGCCGATTTCGGCCTATTGGTTAAAAAATGA
GCTGATTTAACAAAAATTTAACGCGAATTAATTCTGTGGAATGTGTGTCAGTTAGGGTGTGGAAAGTCCC
CAGGCTCCCCAGCAGGCAGAAGTATGCAAAGCATGCATCTCAATTAGTCAGCAACCAGGTGTGGAAAGTC
CCCAGGCTCCCCAGCAGGCAGAAGTATGCAAAGCATGCATCTCAATTAGTCAGCAACCATAGTCCCGCCC
CTAACTCCGCCCATCCCGCCCCTAACTCCGCCCAGTTCCGCCCATTCTCCGCCCCATGGCTGACTAATTT
TTTTTATTTATGCAGAGGCCGAGGCCGCCTCTGCCTCTGAGCTATTCCAGAAGTAGTGAGGAGGCTTTTT
TGGAGGCCTAGGCTTTTGCAAAAAGCTCCCGGGAGCTTGTATATCCATTTTCGGATCTGATCAAGAGACA
GGATGAGGATCGTTTCGCATGATTGAACAAGATGGATTGCACGCAGGTTCTCCGGCCGCTTGGGTGGAGA
GGCTATTCGGCTATGACTGGGCACAACAGACAATCGGCTGCTCTGATGCCGCCGTGTTCCGGCTGTCAGC
GCAGGGGCGCCCGGTTCTTTTTGTCAAGACCGACCTGTCCGGTGCCCTGAATGAACTGCAGGACGAGGCA
GCGCGGCTATCGTGGCTGGCCACGACGGGCGTTCCTTGCGCAGCTGTGCTCGACGTTGTCACTGAAGCGG
GAAGGGACTGGCTGCTATTGGGCGAAGTGCCGGGGCAGGATCTCCTGTCATCTCACCTTGCTCCTGCCGA
GAAAGTATCCATCATGGCTGATGCAATGCGGCGGCTGCATACGCTTGATCCGGCTACCTGCCCATTCGAC
CACCAAGCGAAACATCGCATCGAGCGAGCACGTACTCGGATGGAAGCCGGTCTTGTCGATCAGGATGATC
TGGACGAAGAGCATCAGGGGCTCGCGCCAGCCGAACTGTTCGCCAGGCTCAAGGCGCGCATGCCCGACGG
CGAGGATCTCGTCGTGACCCATGGCGATGCCTGCTTGCCGAATATCATGGTGGAAAATGGCCGCTTTTCT
GGATTCATCGACTGTGGCCGGCTGGGTGTGGCGGACCGCTATCAGGACATAGCGTTGGCTACCCGTGATA
TTGCTGAAGAGCTTGGCGGCGAATGGGCTGACCGCTTCCTCGTGCTTTACGGTATCGCCGCTCCCGATTC
GCAGCGCATCGCCTTCTATCGCCTTCTTGACGAGTTCTTCTGAGCGGGACTCTGGGGTTCGCGAAATGAC
CGACCAAGCGACGCCCAACCTGCCATCACGAGATTTCGATTCCACCGCCGCCTTCTATGAAAGGTTGGGC
TTCGGAATCGTTTTCCGGGACGCCGGCTGGATGATCCTCCAGCGCGGGGATCTCATGCTGGAGTTCTTCG
CCCACCCCAACTTGTTTATTGCAGCTTATAATGGTTACAAATAAAGCAATAGCATCACAAATTTCACAAA
TAAAGCATTTTTTTCACTGCATTCTAGTTGTGGTTTGTCCAAACTCATCAATGTATCTTATCATGTCTGT
ATACCGTCGACCTCTAGCTAGAGCTTGGCGTAATCATGGTCATAGCTGTTTCCTGTGTGAAATTGTTATC
CGCTCACAATTCCACACAACATACGAGCCGGAAGCATAAAGTGTAAAGCCTGGGGTGCCTAATGAGTGAG
CTAACTCACATTAATTGCGTTGCGCTCACTGCCCGCTTTCCAGTCGGGAAACCTGTCGTGCCAGCTGCAT
TAATGAATCGGCCAACGCGCGGGGAGAGGCGGTTTGCGTATTGGGCGCTCTTCCGCTTCCTCGCTCACTG
ACTCGCTGCGCTCGGTCGTTCGGCTGCGGCGAGCGGTATCAGCTCACTCAAAGGCGGTAATACGGTTATC
CACAGAATCAGGGGATAACGCAGGAAAGAACATGTGAGCAAAAGGCCAGCAAAAGGCCAGGAACCGTAAA
AAGGCCGCGTTGCTGGCGTTTTTCCATAGGCTCCGCCCCCCTGACGAGCATCACAAAAATCGACGCTCAA
GTCAGAGGTGGCGAAACCCGACAGGACTATAAAGATACCAGGCGTTTCCCCCTGGAAGCTCCCTCGTGCG
CTCTCCTGTTCCGACCCTGCCGCTTACCGGATACCTGTCCGCCTTTCTCCCTTCGGGAAGCGTGGCGCTT
TCTCATAGCTCACGCTGTAGGTATCTCAGTTCGGTGTAGGTCGTTCGCTCCAAGCTGGGCTGTGTGCACG
AACCCCCCGTTCAGCCCGACCGCTGCGCCTTATCCGGTAACTATCGTCTTGAGTCCAACCCGGTAAGACA
CGACTTATCGCCACTGGCAGCAGCCACTGGTAACAGGATTAGCAGAGCGAGGTATGTAGGCGGTGCTACA
GAGTTCTTGAAGTGGTGGCCTAACTACGGCTACACTAGAAGAACAGTATTTGGTATCTGCGCTCTGCTGA
AGCCAGTTACCTTCGGAAAAAGAGTTGGTAGCTCTTGATCCGGCAAACAAACCACCGCTGGTAGCGGTGG
TTTTTTTGTTTGCAAGCAGCAGATTACGCGCAGAAAAAAAGGATCTCAAGAAGATCCTTTGATCTTTTCT
ACGGGGTCTGACGCTCAGTGGAACGAAAACTCACGTTAAGGGATTTTGGTCATGAGATTATCAAAAAGGA
TCTTCACCTAGATCCTTTTAAATTAAAAATGAAGTTTTAAATCAATCTAAAGTATATATGAGTAAACTTG
GTCTGACAGTTACCAATGCTTAATCAGTGAGGCACCTATCTCAGCGATCTGTCTATTTCGTTCATCCATA
GTTGCCTGACTCCCCGTCGTGTAGATAACTACGATACGGGAGGGCTTACCATCTGGCCCCAGTGCTGCAA
TGATACCGCGAGACCCACGCTCACCGGCTCCAGATTTATCAGCAATAAACCAGCCAGCCGGAAGGGCCGA
GCGCAGAAGTGGTCCTGCAACTTTATCCGCCTCCATCCAGTCTATTAATTGTTGCCGGGAAGCTAGAGTA
AGTAGTTCGCCAGTTAATAGTTTGCGCAACGTTGTTGCCATTGCTACAGGCATCGTGGTGTCACGCTCGT
CGTTTGGTATGGCTTCATTCAGCTCCGGTTCCCAACGATCAAGGCGAGTTACATGATCCCCCATGTTGTG
CAAAAAAGCGGTTAGCTCCTTCGGTCCTCCGATCGTTGTCAGAAGTAAGTTGGCCGCAGTGTTATCACTC
ATGGTTATGGCAGCACTGCATAATTCTCTTACTGTCATGCCATCCGTAAGATGCTTTTCTGTGACTGGTG
AGTACTCAACCAAGTCATTCTGAGAATAGTGTATGCGGCGACCGAGTTGCTCTTGCCCGGCGTCAATACG
GGATAATACCGCGCCACATAGCAGAACTTTAAAAGTGCTCATCATTGGAAAACGTTCTTCGGGGCGAAAA
CTCTCAAGGATCTTACCGCTGTTGAGATCCAGTTCGATGTAACCCACTCGTGCACCCAACTGATCTTCAG
CATCTTTTACTTTCACCAGCGTTTCTGGGTGAGCAAAAACAGGAAGGCAAAATGCCGCAAAAAAGGGAAT
AAGGGCGACACGGAAATGTTGAATACTCATACTCTTCCTTTTTCAATATTATTGAAGCATTTATCAGGGT
TATTGTCTCATGAGCGGATACATATTTGAATGTATTTAGAAAAATAAACAAATAGGGGTTCCGCGCACAT
TTCCCCGAAAAGTGCCACCTGACGTCGACGGATCGGGAGATCTCCCGATCCCCTATGGTGCACTCTCAGT
ACAATCTGCTCTGATGCCGCATAGTTAAGCCAGTATCTGCTCCCTGC
